>Addgene plasmid #41565 | SIRT6 | depositor partial sequence | sequence record 55589 | Insert
GTGAATTACGCGGCGGGGCTGTCGCCGTACGCGGACAAGGGCAAGTGCGGCCTCCCGGAGATCTTCGACC
CCCCGGAGGAGCTGGAGCGGAAGGTGTGGGAACTGGCGAGGCTGGTCTGGCAGTCTTCCAGTGTGGTGTT
CCACACGGGTGCCGGCATCAGCACTGCCTCTGGCATCCCCGACTTCAGGGGTCCCCACGGAGTCTGGACC
ATGGAGGAGCGAGGTCTGGCCCCCAAGTTCGACACCACCTTTGAGAGCGCGCGGCCCACGCAGACCCACA
TGGCGCTGGTGCAGCTGGAGCGCGTGGGCCTCCTCCGCTTCCTGGTCAGCCAGAACGTGGACGGGCTCCA
TGTGCGCTCAGGCTTCCCCAGGGACAAACTGGCAGAGCTCCACGGGAACATGTTTGTGGAAGAATGTGCC
AAGTGTAAGACGCAGTACGTCCGAGACACAGTCGTGGGCACCATGGGCCTGAAGGCCACGGGCCGGCTCT
GCACCGTGGCTAAGGCAAGGGGGCTGCGAGCCTGCAGGGGAGAGCTGAGGGACACCATCCTAGACTGGGA
GGACTCCCTGCCCGACCGGGACCTGGCACTCGCCGATGAGGCCAGCAGGAACGCCGACCTGTCCATCACG
CTGGGTACATCGCTGCAGATCCGGCCCAGCGGGAACCTGCCGCTGGCTACCAAGCGCCGGGGAGGCCGCC
TGGTCATCGTCAACCTGCAGCCCACCAAGCACGACCGCCATGCTGACCTCCGCATCCATGGCTACGTTGA
CGAGGTCATGACCCGGCTCATGAAGCACCTGGGGCTGGAGATCCCCGCCTGGGACGGCCCCCGTGTGCTG
GAGAGGGCGCTGCCACCCCTGCCCCGCCCGCCCACCCCCAAGCTGGAGCCCAAGGAGGAATCTCCCACCC
GGATCAACGGCTCTATCCCCGCCGGCCCCAAGCAGGAGCCCTGCGCCCAGCACAACGGCTCAGAGCCCGC
CAGCCCCAAACGGGAGCGGCCCACCAGCCCTGCCCCCCACAGACCCCCCAAAAGGGTGAAGGCCAAGGCG
GTCCCCAGC
