>Addgene plasmid #41565 | SIRT6 | addgene partial sequence | sequence record 56217 | T7term 5'-GCTAGTTATTGCTCAGCGG-3'
GCTTGTTAGCAGCCGGATCTCAGTGGTGGTGGTGGTGGTGCTCGAGTGCGGCCGCAAGCTTCGTCATCAG
CTGGGGACCGCCTTGGCCTTCACCCTTTTGGGGGGTCTGTGGGGGGCAGGGCTGGTGGGCCGCTCCCGTT
TGGGGCTGGCGGGCTCTGAGCCGTTGTGCTGGGCGCAGGGCTCCTGCTTGGGGCCGGCGGGGATAGAGCC
GTTGATCCGGGTGGGAGATTCCTCCTTGGGCTCCAGCTTGGGGGTGGGCGGGCGGGGCAGGGGTGGCAGC
GCCCTCTCCAGCACACGGGGGCCGTCCCAGGCGGGGATCTCCAGCCCCAGGTGCTTCATGAGCCGGGTCA
TGACCTCGTCAACGTAGCCATGGATGCGGAGGTCAGCATGGCGGTCGTGCTTGGTGGGCTGCAGGTTGAC
GATGACCAGGCGGCCTCCCCGGCGCTTGGTAGCCAGCGGCAGGTTCCCGCTGGGCCGGATCTGCAGCGAT
GTACCCAGCGTGATGGACAGGTCGGCGTTCCTGCTGGCCTCATCGGCGAGTGCCAGGTCCCGGTCGGGCA
GGGAGTCCTCCCAGTCTAGGATGGTGTCCCTCAGCTCTCCCCTGCAGGCTCGCAGCCCCCTTGCCTTAGC
CACGGTGCAGAGCCGGCCCGTGGCCTTCAGGCCCATGGTGCCCACGACTGTGTCTCGGACGTACTGCGTC
TTACACTTGGCACATTCTTCCACAAACATGTTCCCGTGGAGCTCTGCCAGTTTGTCCCTGGGGAAGCCTG
AGCGCACATGGAGCCCGTCCACGTTCTGGCTGACCAGGAAGCGGAGGAGGCCCACGCGCTCCAGCTGCAC
CAGCGCCATGTGGGTCTGCGTGGGCCGCGCGCTCTCAAAGGTGGTGTCGAACTTGGGGGCCAGACCTCGC
TC
