>Addgene plasmid #41565 | SIRT6 | addgene partial sequence | sequence record 56577 | T7
CCCTCTAGAAATAATTTTGTTTAACTTTAAGAAGGAGATATACCATGGGCAGCAGCCATCACCATCATCA
TCACAGCAGCGGCCTGGTTCCGCGTGGTAGTGTGAATTACGCGGCGGGGCTGTCGCCGTACGCGGACAAG
GGCAAGTGCGGCCTCCCGGAGATCTTCGACCCCCCGGAGGAGCTGGAGCGGAAGGTGTGGGAACTGGCGA
GGCTGGTCTGGCAGTCTTCCAGTGTGGTGTTCCACACGGGTGCCGGCATCAGCACTGCCTCTGGCATCCC
CGACTTCAGGGGTCCCCACGGAGTCTGGACCATGGAGGAGCGAGGTCTGGCCCCCAAGTTCGACACCACC
TTTGAGAGCGCGCGGCCCACGCAGACCCACATGGCGCTGGTGCAGCTGGAGCGCGTGGGCCTCCTCCGCT
TCCTGGTCAGCCAGAACGTGGACGGGCTCCATGTGCGCTCAGGCTTCCCCAGGGACAAACTGGCAGAGCT
CCACGGGAACATGTTTGTGGAAGAATGTGCCAAGTGTAAGACGCAGTACGTCCGAGACACAGTCGTGGGC
ACCATGGGCCTGAAGGCCACGGGCCGGCTCTGCACCGTGGCTAAGGCAAGGGGGCTGCGAGCCTGCAGGG
GAGAGCTGAGGGACACCATCCTAGACTGGGAGGACTCCCTGCCCGACCGGGACCTGGCACTCGCCGATGA
GGCCAGCAGGAACGCCGACCTGTCCATCACGCTGGGTACATCGCTGCAGATCCGGCCCAGCGGGAACCTG
CCGCTGGCTACCAAGCGCCGGGGAGGCCGCCTGGTCATCGTCAACCTGCAGCCCACCAAGCACGACCGCC
ATGCTGACCTCCGCATCCATGGCTACGTTGACGAGGTCATGACCCGGCTCATG
