[The description below was written by a language model from this plasmid's Addgene catalogue record.]
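Description:
SIRT6 is a bacterial expression plasmid built on pET28a-LIC, a ligation-independent-cloning derivative of the pET28a backbone produced by a structural genomics group. It is selected with kanamycin and recorded as low copy. The record gives no feature table, so the origin of replication and other backbone elements are not itemised. Cloning strains such as DH5alpha serve for propagation. Protein production from a T7 promoter generally requires a host that supplies T7 RNA polymerase, although the record does not name an expression strain.

The insert is a 1059 bp fragment of human SIRT6 (sirtuin 6), a member of the Sir2 family of NAD+-dependent protein deacylases. It encodes residues 3–353 rather than the complete open reading frame, and the catalogue entry itself cautions that the insert may not be the full ORF. It was introduced by ligation-independent cloning under control of the T7 promoter. The sequencing primer listing indicates that a T7 terminator lies downstream. The protein is fused at its N terminus to a His tag followed by a TEV protease site. This allows immobilised-metal affinity purification and then removal of the tag by TEV cleavage, which leaves a near-native polypeptide.

The stated purpose is recombinant expression in bacteria for structure determination, and the record links the construct to a deposited PDB structure of SIRT6. It is therefore suited to producing purified SIRT6 for crystallography, and could equally support biochemical or enzymatic studies of the protein.
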