Addgene plasmid #41565: SIRT6
Purpose: Bacterial expression for structure determination; may not be full ORF
Depositing lab: Cheryl Arrowsmith. Depositing organization: University of Toronto.
Backbone
  Vector backbone: pET28a-LIC
  Backbone manufacturer: SGC
  Vector type: Bacterial Expression
Growth in bacteria
  Bacterial resistance: Kanamycin, 50 μg/mL
  Growth temperature: 37°C
  Growth strain: DH5alpha
  Copy number: Low Copy
Gene/Insert
  Gene/Insert name: SIRT6 (alt names: sirtuin 6, silent mating type information regulation 2 homolog) 6; PDB ID: 3PKI)
  Species: H. sapiens (human)
  Insert size (bp): 1059
  Mutation: aa 3-353
  GenBank ID: BC005026
  Entrez Gene: SIRT6 (a.k.a. SIR2L6, hSIRT6)
  Promoter: T7
  Tag / fusion protein: His Tev (N terminal on insert)
  Cloning method: Ligation Independent Cloning
  Sequencing primers: 5′ T7; 3′ T7-term
Terms and licenses: Academic/Nonprofit Terms; Industry Terms: Not Available to Industry
How to cite: SIRT6 was a gift from Cheryl Arrowsmith (Addgene plasmid # 41565 ; http://n2t.net/addgene:41565 ; RRID:Addgene_41565)
